Addgene plasmid #41352: TAL3178
Depositing lab: Keith Joung. Depositing organization: Massachusetts General Hospital. Publication: Targeted gene disruption in somatic zebrafish cells using engineered TALENs. Sander JD, Cade L, Khayter C, Reyon D, Peterson RT, Joung JK, Yeh JR. Nat Biotechnol. 2011 Aug 5;29(8):697-8. doi: 10.1038/nbt.1934. PubMed 21822241.
Backbone
  Vector backbone: JDS71
  Backbone manufacturer: Addgene plasmid #32287
  Backbone size w/o insert (bp): 6447
  Vector type: Mammalian Expression ; T7
Growth in bacteria
  Bacterial resistance: Ampicillin, 100 μg/mL
  Growth temperature: 37°C
  Growth strain: XL1 Blue
  Copy number: High Copy
Gene/Insert
  Gene/Insert name: ZebrafishCommunity-sox2-Left (alt name: sox2)
  Species: D. rerio (zebrafish)
  Insert size (bp): 1640
  Entrez Gene: sox2 (a.k.a. cb236, soxp, wu:fb83g04, wu:fc14d07, zgc:65860, zgc:77389)
  Promoter: CMV
  Tag / fusion protein: 3X Flag (N terminal on backbone); WT FOKI (C terminal on backbone)
  Cloning method: Restriction Enzyme; 5′ cloning site N/A (destroyed during cloning); 3′ cloning site N/A (destroyed during cloning)
  Sequencing primers: 5′ CMV-F; 3′ BGH-rev
Terms and licenses: Academic/Nonprofit Terms; Industry Terms: Not Available to Industry
Depositor comments: Target binding site: TGGAAACCGAGCTGAAGC It is strongly recommended that users perform a diagnostic digest to verify this plasmid prior to use. For example, a double digest of the plasmid with BamHI and KpnI should result in two bands at 2.3kb and 5.8kb.
How to cite: TAL3178 was a gift from Keith Joung (Addgene plasmid # 41352 ; http://n2t.net/addgene:41352 ; RRID:Addgene_41352)
