[The description below was written by a language model from this plasmid's Addgene catalogue record.]
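Description:
TAL3178 is a TALEN expression plasmid encoding the "left" half of a nuclease pair designed against the zebrafish (D. rerio) sox2 gene. It is built on the JDS71 backbone, a roughly 6.4 kb TALEN framework vector classed as a mammalian expression plasmid that also supports T7 transcription. It is maintained as a high-copy plasmid in E. coli under ampicillin selection. The record gives no feature table, so the origin of replication and other backbone elements are not specified. The use of a BGH reverse sequencing primer suggests a BGH polyadenylation region downstream of the coding sequence.

The approximately 1.6 kb insert is not the sox2 gene itself. It is an engineered array of TAL effector repeats assembled to recognise a specific 18-nucleotide site within sox2. It was placed in the backbone by restriction cloning that destroyed both junction sites. The backbone supplies an N-terminal 3X FLAG tag for detection and a C-terminal wild-type FokI cleavage domain, so the expressed product is a FLAG-tagged TALE–FokI fusion. Because FokI must dimerise to cut, this monomer is intended for use with a matching "right" sox2 TALEN that binds the opposite strand across a spacer. Together they generate a double-strand break whose error-prone repair produces indel mutations.

The CMV promoter drives expression in transfected cells. The T7 designation indicates that the construct can also serve as a template for in vitro transcription, which yields mRNA suitable for injection into zebrafish embryos. This fits the associated work on targeted gene disruption in somatic zebrafish cells. The depositor recommends confirming the plasmid by diagnostic restriction digest before use.
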