>Addgene plasmid #41352 | TAL3178 | depositor partial sequence | sequence record 54991 | TAL3178 sequence 2430 bps
TCTAGAGCTAGCACCATGGACTACAAAGACCATGACGGTGATTATAAAGATCATGACATCGATTACAAGG
ATGACGATGACAAGATGGCCCCCAAGAAGAAGAGGAAGGTGGGCATTCACCGCGGGGTACCTATGGTGGA
CTTGAGGACACTCGGTTATTCGCAACAGCAACAGGAGAAAATCAAGCCTAAGGTCAGGAGCACCGTCGCG
CAACACCACGAGGCGCTTGTGGGGCATGGCTTCACTCATGCGCATATTGTCGCGCTTTCACAGCACCCTG
CGGCGCTTGGGACGGTGGCTGTCAAATACCAAGATATGATTGCGGCCCTGCCCGAAGCCACGCACGAGGC
AATTGTAGGGGTCGGTAAACAGTGGTCGGGAGCGCGAGCACTTGAGGCGCTGCTGACTGTGGCGGGTGAG
CTTAGGGGGCCTCCGCTCCAGCTCGACACCGGGCAGCTGCTGAAGATCGCGAAGAGAGGGGGAGTAACAG
CGGTAGAGGCAGTGCACGCCTGGCGCAATGCGCTCACCGGGGCCCCCTTGAACCTGACCCCAGACCAGGT
AGTCGCAATCGCGAACAATAATGGGGGAAAGCAAGCCCTGGAAACCGTGCAAAGGTTGTTGCCGGTCCTT
TGTCAAGACCACGGCCTTACACCGGAGCAAGTCGTGGCCATTGCAAATAATAACGGTGGCAAACAGGCTC
TTGAGACGGTTCAGAGACTTCTCCCAGTTCTCTGTCAAGCCCACGGGCTGACTCCCGATCAAGTTGTAGC
GATTGCGTCGAACATTGGAGGGAAACAAGCATTGGAGACTGTCCAACGGCTCCTTCCCGTGTTGTGTCAA
GCCCACGGTTTGACGCCTGCACAAGTGGTCGCCATCGCCTCCAATATTGGCGGTAAGCAGGCGCTGGAAA
CAGTACAGCGCCTGCTGCCTGTACTGTGCCAGGATCATGGACTGACCCCAGACCAGGTAGTCGCAATCGC
GTCGAACATTGGGGGAAAGCAAGCCCTGGAAACCGTGCAAAGGTTGTTGCCGGTCCTTTGTCAAGACCAC
GGCCTTACACCGGAGCAAGTCGTGGCCATTGCATCCCACGACGGTGGCAAACAGGCTCTTGAGACGGTTC
AGAGACTTCTCCCAGTTCTCTGTCAAGCCCACGGGCTGACTCCCGATCAAGTTGTAGCGATTGCGTCGCA
TGACGGAGGGAAACAAGCATTGGAGACTGTCCAACGGCTCCTTCCCGTGTTGTGTCAAGCCCACGGTTTG
ACGCCTGCACAAGTGGTCGCCATCGCCAACAACAACGGCGGTAAGCAGGCGCTGGAAACAGTACAGCGCC
TGCTGCCTGTACTGTGCCAGGATCATGGACTGACCCCAGACCAGGTAGTCGCAATCGCGTCGAACATTGG
GGGAAAGCAAGCCCTGGAAACCGTGCAAAGGTTGTTGCCGGTCCTTTGTCAAGACCACGGCCTTACACCG
GAGCAAGTCGTGGCCATTGCAAATAATAACGGTGGCAAACAGGCTCTTGAGACGGTTCAGAGACTTCTCC
CAGTTCTCTGTCAAGCCCACGGGCTGACTCCCGATCAAGTTGTAGCGATTGCGTCGCATGACGGAGGGAA
ACAAGCATTGGAGACTGTCCAACGGCTCCTTCCCGTGTTGTGTCAAGCCCACGGTTTGACGCCTGCACAA
GTGGTCGCCATCGCCTCGAATGGCGGCGGTAAGCAGGCGCTGGAAACAGTACAGCGCCTGCTGCCTGTAC
TGTGCCAGGATCATGGACTGACCCCAGACCAGGTAGTCGCAATCGCGAACAATAATGGGGGAAAGCAAGC
CCTGGAAACCGTGCAAAGGTTGTTGCCGGTCCTTTGTCAAGACCACGGCCTTACACCGGAGCAAGTCGTG
GCCATTGCAAGCAACATCGGTGGCAAACAGGCTCTTGAGACGGTTCAGAGACTTCTCCCAGTTCTCTGTC
AAGCCCACGGGCTGACTCCCGATCAAGTTGTAGCGATTGCGTCGAACATTGGAGGGAAACAAGCATTGGA
GACTGTCCAACGGCTCCTTCCCGTGTTGTGTCAAGCCCACGGTTTGACGCCTGCACAAGTGGTCGCCATC
GCCAACAACAACGGCGGTAAGCAGGCGCTGGAAACAGTACAGCGCCTGCTGCCTGTACTGTGCCAGGATC
ATGGACTGACACCCGAACAGGTGGTCGCCATTGCTTCCCACGACGGAGGACGGCCAGCCTTGGAGTCCAT
CGTAGCCCAATTGTCCAGGCCCGATCCCGCGTTGGCTGCGTTAACGAATGACCATCTGGTGGCGTTGGCA
TGTCTTGGTGGACGACCCGCGCTCGATGCAGTCAAAAAGGGTCTGCCTCATGCTCCCGCATTGATCAAAA
GAACCAACCGGCGGATTCCCGAGAGAACTTCCCATCGAGTCGCGGGATCC
