>Addgene plasmid #41352 | TAL3178 | addgene partial sequence | sequence record 56386 | JDS-TALEN-F 5'-TAGGGGTCGGTAAACAGTGG-3'
GCGCTGCTGACTGTGGCGGGTGAGCTTAGGGGGCCTCCGCTCCAGCTCGACACCGGGCAGCTGCTGAAGA
TCGCGAAGAGAGGGGGAGTAACAGCGGTAGAGGCAGTGCACGCCTGGCGCAATGCGCTCACCGGGGCCCC
CTTGAACCTGACCCCAGACCAGGTAGTCGCAATCGCGAACAATAATGGGGGAAAGCAAGCCCTGGAAACC
GTGCAAAGGTTGTTGCCGGTCCTTTGTCAAGACCACGGCCTTACACCGGAGCAAGTCGTGGCCATTGCAA
ATAATAACGGTGGCAAACAGGCTCTTGAGACGGTTCAGAGACTTCTCCCAGTTCTCTGTCAAGCCCACGG
GCTGACTCCCGATCAAGTTGTAGCGATTGCGTCGAACATTGGAGGGAAACAAGCATTGGAGACTGTCCAA
CGGCTCCTTCCCGTGTTGTGTCAAGCCCACGGTTTGACGCCTGCACAAGTGGTCGCCATCGCCTCCAATA
TTGGCGGTAAGCAGGCGCTGGAAACAGTACAGCGCCTGCTGCCTGTACTGTGCCAGGATCATGGACTGAC
CCCAGACCAGGTAGTCGCAATCGCGTCGAACATTGGGGGAAAGCAAGCCCTGGAAACCGTGCAAAGGTTG
TTGCCGGTCCTTTGTCAAGACCACGGCCTTACACCGGAGCAAGTCGTGGCCATTGCATCCCACGACGGTG
GCAAACAGGCTCTTGAGACGGTTCAGAGACTTCTCCCAGTTCTCTGTCAAGCCCACGGGCTGACTCCCGA
TCAAGTTGTAGCGATTGCGTCGCATGACGGAGGGAAACAAGCATTGGAGACTGTCCAACGGCTCCTTCCC
GTGTTGTGTCAAGCCCACGGTTTGACGCCTGCACAAGTG
